>Addgene plasmid #180771 | mitoZFD_ND2-Right-G1397-C | addgene full sequence | sequence record 356294 | Addgene NGS Result
GACGGATCGGGAGATCTCCCGATCCCCTATGGTGCACTCTCAGTACAATCTGCTCTGATGCCGCATAGTT
AAGCCAGTATCTGCTCCCTGCTTGTGTGTTGGAGGTCGCTGAGTAGTGCGCGAGCAAAATTTAAGCTACA
ACAAGGCAAGGCTTGACCGACAATTGCATGAAGAATCTGCTTAGGGTTAGGCGTTTTGCGCTGCTTCGCG
ATGTACGGGCCAGATATACGCGTTGACATTGATTATTGACTAGTTATTAATAGTAATCAATTACGGGGTC
ATTAGTTCATAGCCCATATATGGAGTTCCGCGTTACATAACTTACGGTAAATGGCCCGCCTGGCTGACCG
CCCAACGACCCCCGCCCATTGACGTCAATAATGACGTATGTTCCCATAGTAACGCCAATAGGGACTTTCC
ATTGACGTCAATGGGTGGAGTATTTACGGTAAACTGCCCACTTGGCAGTACATCAAGTGTATCATATGCC
AAGTACGCCCCCTATTGACGTCAATGACGGTAAATGGCCCGCCTGGCATTATGCCCAGTACATGACCTTA
TGGGACTTTCCTACTTGGCAGTACATCTACGTATTAGTCATCGCTATTACCATGGTGATGCGGTTTTGGC
AGTACATCAATGGGCGTGGATAGCGGTTTGACTCACGGGGATTTCCAAGTCTCCACCCCATTGACGTCAA
TGGGAGTTTGTTTTGGCACCAAAATCAACGGGACTTTCCAAAATGTCGTAACAACTCCGCCCCATTGACG
CAAATGGGCGGTAGGCGTGTACGGTGGGAGGTCTATATAAGCAGAGCTCTCTGGCTAACTAGAGAACCCA
CTGCTTACTGGCTTATCGAAATTAATACGACTCACTATAGGGAGACCCAAGCTTGCCACCATGTTGGGGT
TTGTGGGTCGGGTGGCCGCTGCTCCGGCCTCCGGGGCCTTGCGGAGACTCACCCCTTCAGCGTCGCTGCC
CCCAGCTCAGCTCTTACTGCGGGCCGCTCCGACGGCGGTCCATCCTGTCAGGGACTATGCGGCGCAATAC
CCCTACGACGTGCCCGACTACGCCGTGGATGAAATGACCAAAAAGTTCGGCACGCTCACCATTCACGACA
CCGAAAAGGCCGCCGAATTCGGCATTCATGGGGTACCCGCCGCTATGGGAGCCATACCGGTTAAGCGCGG
AGCGACTGGTGAGACCAAGGTGTTCACGGGGAACTCCAATTCCCCCAAGAGCCCCACTAAAGGAGGCTGC
TCCGGGACACCACACGAAGTAGGAGTTTACACCCTGTCTGGCACACCTCACGAGGTGGGAGTGTACACCC
TGTACGAGTGCGACCACTGTGGCAAGTCCTTCAGCCAGTCTAGCCACCTGAACGTGCATAAGAGAACCCA
CACAGGGGAAAAGCCTTACCACTGTGATTGGGACGGCTGCGGCTGGAAGTTCGCCAGAAGCGACGAGCTG
ACCAGACACTACCGGAAGCACACAGGCGAGAAACCTTACAAATGCCCCGATTGCGGCAAGTCATTTTCTC
AGTCATCTAGCCTGATCAGACACCAGCGGACCCACACGGGCGAGAAGCCCTACAAGTGCGGCCAGTGTGG
CAAGTTCTACAGCCAGGTGTCTCACCTGACCAGACACCAGAAAATCCACCTGCGGTCCGGTGGATCCACA
AATCTGTCTGACATCATAGAAAAAGAGACCGGCAAACAACTGGTGATACAAGAAAGTATTCTGATGTTGC
CTGAGGAAGTTGAAGAGGTAATAGGCAACAAGCCTGAAAGCGATATACTGGTACATACCGCATACGATGA
GTCAACTGACGAAAACGTGATGCTCTTGACATCCGATGCCCCTGAATACAAGCCCTGGGCACTTGTAATC
CAAGATAGTAATGGGGAGAACAAAATCAAAATGTTGTAATAGCTCGAGCATGCATCTAGAGGGCCCTATT
CTATAGTGTCACCTAAATGCTAGAGCTCGCTGATCAGCCTCGACTGTGCCTTCTAGTTGCCAGCCATCTG
TTGTTTGCCCCTCCCCCGTGCCTTCCTTGACCCTGGAAGGTGCCACTCCCACTGTCCTTTCCTAATAAAA
TGAGGAAATTGCATCGCATTGTCTGAGTAGGTGTCATTCTATTCTGGGGGGTGGGGTGGGGCAGGACAGC
AAGGGGGAGGATTGGGAAGACAATAGCAGGCATGCTGGGGATGCGGTGGGCTCTATGGCTTCTGAGGCGG
AAAGAACCAGCTGGGGCTCTAGGGGGTATCCCC
[124 nt withheld, positions 2274-2397]
C
[91 nt withheld, positions 2399-2489]
A
[49 nt withheld, positions 2491-2539]
CCTTTGACGTTGGAGTCCACGTTCTTT
[37 nt withheld, positions 2567-2603]
ACCCTATCTCGGTCTATTCTTTTGATTTATAAGGGATTTTGCCGATTTCGGCCTATTGGTTAAAAAATGA
GCTGATTTAACAAAAATTTAACGCGAATTAATTCTGTGGAATGTGTGTCAGTTAGGGTGTGGAAAGTCCC
CAGGCTCCCCAGCAGGCAGAAGTATGCAAAGCATGCATCTCAATTAGTCAGCAACCAGGTGTGGAAAGTC
CCCAGGCTCCCCAGCAGGCAGAAGTATGCAAAGCATGCATCTCAATTAGTCAGCAACCATAGTCCCGCCC
CTAACTCCGCCCATCCCGCCCCTAACTCCGCCCAGTTCCGCCCATTCTCCGCCCCATGGCTGACTAATTT
TTTTTATTTATGCAGAGGCCGAGGCCGCCTCTGCCTCTGAGCTATTCCAGAAGTAGTGAGGAGGCTTTTT
TGGAGGCCTAGGCTTTTGCAAAAAGCTCCCGGCCGGGAGCTTGTATATCCATTTTCGGATCTGATCAAGA
GACAGGATGAGGATCGTTTCGCATGATTGAACAAGATGGATTGCACGCAGGTTCTCCGGCCGCTTGGGTG
GAGAGGCTATTCGGCTATGACTGGGCACAACAGACAATCGGCTGCTCTGATGCCGCCGTGTTCCGGCTGT
CAGCGCAGGGGCGCCCGGTTCTTTTTGTCAAGACCGACCTGTCCGGTGCCCTGAATGAACTGCAGGACGA
GGCAGCGCGGCTATCGTGGCTGGCCACGACGGGCGTTCCTTGCGCAGCTGTGCTCGACGTTGTCACTGAA
GCGGGAAGGGACTGGCTGCTATTGGGCGAAGTGCCGGGGCAGGATCTCCTGTCATCTCACCTTGCTCCTG
CCGAGAAAGTATCCATCATGGCTGATGCAATGCGGCGGCTGCATACGCTTGATCCGGCTACCTGCCCATT
CGACCACCAAGCGAAACATCGCATCGAGCGAGCACGTACTCGGATGGAAGCCGGTCTTGTCGATCAGGAT
GATCTGGACGAAGAGCATCAGGGGCTCGCGCCAGCCGAACTGTTCGCCAGGCTCAAGGCGCGCATGCCCG
ACGGCGAGGATCTCGTCGTGACCCATGGCGATGCCTGCTTGCCGAATATCATGGTGGAAAATGGCCGCTT
TTCTGGATTCATCGACTGTGGCCGGCTGGGTGTGGCGGACCGCTATCAGGACATAGCGTTGGCTACCCGT
GATATTGCTGAAGAGCTTGGCGGCGAATGGGCTGACCGCTTCCTCGTGCTTTACGGTATCGCCGCTCCCG
ATTCGCAGCGCATCGCCTTCTATCGCCTTCTTGACGAGTTCTTCTGAGCGGGACTCTGGGGTTCGAAATG
ACCGACCAAGCGACGCCCAACCTGCCATCACGAGATTTCGATTCCACCGCCGCCTTCTATGAAAGGTTGG
GCTTCGGAATCGTTTTCCGGGACGCCGGCTGGATGATCCTCCAGCGCGGGGATCTCATGCTGGAGTTCTT
CGCCCACCCCAACTTGTTTATTGCAGCTTATAATGGTTACAAATAAAGCAATAGCATCACAAATTTCACA
AATAAAGCATTTTTTTCACTGCATTCTAGTTGTGGTTTGTCCAAACTCATCAATGTATCTTATCATGTCT
GTATACCGTCGACCTCTAGCTAGAGCTTGGCGTAATCATGGTCATAGCTGTTTCCTGTGTGAAATTGTTA
TCCGCTCACAATTCCACACAACATACGAGCCGGAAGCATAAAGTGTAAAGCCTGGGGTGCCTAATGAGTG
AGCTAACTCACATTAATTGCGTTGCGCTCACTGCCCGCTTTCCAGTCGGGAAACCTGTCGTGCCAGCTGC
ATTAATGAATCGGCCAACGCGCGGGGAGAGGCGGTTTGCGTATTGGGCGCTCTTCCGCTTCCTCGCTCAC
TGACTCGCTGCGCTCGGTCGTTCGGCTGCGGCGAGCGGTATCAGCTCACTCAAAGGCGGTAATACGGTTA
TCCACAGAATCAGGGGATAACGCAGGAAAGAACATGTGAGCAAAAGGCCAGCAAAAGGCCAGGAACCGTA
AAAAGGCCGCGTTGCTGGCGTTTTTCCATAGGCTCCGCCCCCCTGACGAGCATCACAAAAATCGACGCTC
AAGTCAGAGGTGGCGAAACCCGACAGGACTATAAAGATACCAGGCGTTTCCCCCTGGAAGCTCCCTCGTG
CGCTCTCCTGTTCCGACCCTGCCGCTTACCGGATACCTGTCCGCCTTTCTCCCTTCGGGAAGCGTGGCGC
TTTCTCATAGCTCACGCTGTAGGTATCTCAGTTCGGTGTAGGTCGTTCGCTCCAAGCTGGGCTGTGTGCA
CGAACCCCCCGTTCAGCCCGACCGCTGCGCCTTATCCGGTAACTATCGTCTTGAGTCCAACCCGGTAAGA
CACGACTTATCGCCACTGGCAGCAGCCACTGGTAACAGGATTAGCAGAGCGAGGTATGTAGGCGGTGCTA
CAGAGTTCTTGAAGTGGTGGCCTAACTACGGCTACACTAGAAGAACAGTATTTGGTATCTGCGCTCTGCT
GAAGCCAGTTACCTTCGGAAAAAGAGTTGGTAGCTCTTGATCCGGCAAACAAACCACCGCTGGTAGCGGT
GGTTTTTTTGTTTGCAAGCAGCAGATTACGCGCAGAAAAAAAGGATCTCAAGAAGATCCTTTGATCTTTT
CTACGGGGTCTGACGCTCAGTGGAACGAAAACTCACGTTAAGGGATTTTGGTCATGAGATTATCAAAAAG
GATCTTCACCTAGATCCTTTTAAATTAAAAATGAAGTTTTAAATCAATCTAAAGTATATATGAGTAAACT
TGGTCTGACAGTTACCAATGCTTAATCAGTGAGGCACCTATCTCAGCGATCTGTCTATTTCGTTCATCCA
TAGTTGCCTGACTCCCCGTCGTGTAGATAACTACGATACGGGAGGGCTTACCATCTGGCCCCAGTGCTGC
AATGATACCGCGAGACCCACGCTCACCGGCTCCAGATTTATCAGCAATAAACCAGCCAGCCGGAAGGGCC
GAGCGCAGAAGTGGTCCTGCAACTTTATCCGCCTCCATCCAGTCTATTAATTGTTGCCGGGAAGCTAGAG
TAAGTAGTTCGCCAGTTAATAGTTTGCGCAACGTTGTTGCCATTGCTACAGGCATCGTGGTGTCACGCTC
GTCGTTTGGTATGGCTTCATTCAGCTCCGGTTCCCAACGATCAAGGCGAGTTACATGATCCCCCATGTTG
TGCAAAAAAGCGGTTAGCTCCTTCGGTCCTCCGATCGTTGTCAGAAGTAAGTTGGCCGCAGTGTTATCAC
TCATGGTTATGGCAGCACTGCATAATTCTCTTACTGTCATGCCATCCGTAAGATGCTTTTCTGTGACTGG
TGAGTACTCAACCAAGTCATTCTGAGAATAGTGTATGCGGCGACCGAGTTGCTCTTGCCCGGCGTCAATA
CGGGATAATACCGCGCCACATAGCAGAACTTTAAAAGTGCTCATCATTGGAAAACGTTCTTCGGGGCGAA
AACTCTCAAGGATCTTACCGCTGTTGAGATCCAGTTCGATGTAACCCACTCGTGCACCCAACTGATCTTC
AGCATCTTTTACTTTCACCAGCGTTTCTGGGTGAGCAAAAACAGGAAGGCAAAATGCCGCAAAAAAGGGA
ATAAGGGCGACACGGAAATGTTGAATACTCATACTCTTCCTTTTTCAATATTATTGAAGCATTTATCAGG
GTTATTGTCTCATGAGCGGATACATATTTGAATGTATTTAGAAAAATAAACAAATAGGGGTTCCGCGCAC
ATTTCCCCGAAAAGTGCCACCTGACGTC
Features (pLannotate 1.2.2; 24 found; start..end, strand, type, name):
     28..80      -  misc_feature   bom (fragment): basis of mobility region from pBR322
    235..614     +  enhancer       CMV enhancer: human cytomegalovirus immediate early enhancer
    615..818     +  promoter       CMV promoter: human cytomegalovirus (CMV) immediate early promoter
    814..847     +  LTR            5' LTR (truncated) (fragment): truncated 5' long terminal repeat (LTR) from HIV-1
    863..881     +  promoter       T7 promoter: promoter for bacteriophage T7 RNA polymerase
    901..1047    +  CDS            ATP5F1B (fragment): ATPB_HUMAN - Also known as ATP5B Experimental evidence at protein level: Swiss-Prot protein existence level 1. Mitochondrial membrane ATP synthase (F(1)F(0) ATP synthase or Complex V) produces ATP from ADP in the presence of a proton gradient across the membrane which is generated by electron transport complexes of the respiratory chain. F-type ATPases consist of two structural domains, F(1) - containing the extramembraneous catalytic core, and F(0) - containing the membrane proton channel, linked together by a central stalk and a peripheral stalk. During catalysis, ATP synthesis in the cataly
   1075..1134    +  CDS            NS2 (fragment): NS2_MUMIP - Experimental evidence at protein level: Swiss-Prot protein existence level 1. Plays an essential role in viral protein synthesis. Plays also a role in active nuclear export of mature particles before host cell lysis, by interacting with host XPO1. From Murine minute virus (strain MVM prototype) (MVM) (Murine minute virus (strain MVM(p))).
   1339..1425    +  CDS            ESCA_PHOPA (fragment): Protein inferred from homology: Swiss-Prot protein existence level 3. From Pholcus phalangioides (Longbodied cellar spider) (Aranea phalangioides).
   1678..1926    +  CDS            UGI: UNGI_BPPB2 - Experimental evidence at protein level: Swiss-Prot protein existence level 1. This protein binds specifically and reversibly to the host uracil-DNA glycosylase, preventing removal of uracil residues from PBS2 DNA by the host uracil-excision repair system. From Bacillus phage PBS2 (Bacteriophage PBS2).
   1960..1978    -  promoter       SP6 promoter: promoter for bacteriophage SP6 RNA polymerase
   2004..2228    +  polyA_signal   bGH poly(A) signal: bovine growth hormone polyadenylation signal
   2232..2253    +  promoter       SV40 promoter (fragment): SV40 enhancer and early promoter
   2274..2702    +  rep_origin     f1 ori (sequence partly withheld): f1 bacteriophage origin of replication; arrow indicates direction of (+) strand synthesis
   2716..3045    +  promoter       SV40 promoter: SV40 enhancer and early promoter
   3116..3907    +  CDS            neo: KKA2_KLEPN - Also known as kan, nptII. Experimental evidence at protein level: Swiss-Prot protein existence level 1. Resistance to kanamycin, neomycin, paromomycin, ribostamycin, butirosin and gentamicin B. From Klebsiella pneumoniae.
   3931..4089    +  CDS            ble (fragment): BLE_KLEPN - Experimental evidence at protein level: Swiss-Prot protein existence level 1. Binding protein with a strong affinity to the bleomycin family of antibiotics. Binds to CL990; an antimitotic-antibiotic compound. From Klebsiella pneumoniae.
   4084..4205    +  polyA_signal   SV40 poly(A) signal: SV40 polyadenylation signal
   4278..4294    -  protein_bind   lac operator: The lac repressor binds to the lac operator to inhibit transcription in E. coli. This inhibition can be relieved by adding lactose or isopropyl-β-D-thiogalactopyranoside (IPTG). lac repressor encoded by lacI
   4302..4332    -  promoter       lac promoter: promoter for the E. coli lac operon
   4347..4368    -  protein_bind   CAP binding site: CAP binding activates transcription in the presence of cAMP. E. coli catabolite activator protein
   4381..4473    -  CDS            lacI (fragment): lac repressor; lacI; The lac repressor binds to the lac operator to inhibit transcription in E. coli. This inhibition can be relieved by adding lactose or isopropyl-β-D-thiogalactopyranoside (IPTG).
   4656..5244    -  rep_origin     ori: high-copy-number ColE1/pMB1/pBR322/pUC origin of replication
   5415..6275    -  CDS            AmpR: β-lactamase; bla; confers resistance to ampicillin, carbenicillin, and related antibiotics
   6276..6380    -  promoter       AmpR promoter: bla
