[The description below was written by a language model from this plasmid's Addgene catalogue record and pLannotate feature annotations shown in this document.]
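Description:
mitoZFD_ND2-Right-G1397-C is a 6.4 kb mammalian expression plasmid built on the p3s backbone that encodes one half of a mitochondrially targeted zinc finger deaminase (ZFD) pair directed at the mitochondrial ND2 gene. It is maintained in E. coli at high copy through a ColE1/pUC-type origin with ampicillin selection (AmpR under its own bla promoter). The backbone also carries an f1 origin and an SV40 promoter-driven neomycin phosphotransferase cassette with an SV40 poly(A) signal, which could in principle allow G418 selection in mammalian cells. Small remnants such as lac promoter/operator elements, a bom fragment and a ble fragment appear to be backbone leftovers.

The roughly 1 kb synthetic insert is transcribed from the CMV immediate-early enhancer/promoter and terminated by the bGH polyadenylation signal, with T7 and SP6 promoters flanking the cloning region. The annotated coding region opens with an N-terminal fragment of human ATP5F1B, consistent with a mitochondrial targeting sequence. It is followed by a short segment matching the minute virus of mice NS2 protein, which interacts with the exportin XPO1 and therefore probably acts as a nuclear export signal, although the record does not say so. The open reading frame ends with the uracil glycosylase inhibitor UGI, which blocks excision of uracil and so favours retention of C-to-T edits. The zinc finger array and the DddAtox fragment are not explicitly annotated in the feature table; a weak hit to a spider protein in this interval is likely spurious. The name and stated purpose identify the deaminase part as the C-terminal half of DddAtox split at G1397. Because a split half is inactive alone, this "Right" construct is presumably co-transfected with a matching "Left" partner carrying the complementary half, to reconstitute cytosine deaminase activity at the ND2 target for mitochondrial DNA base editing in human cells.
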