Addgene plasmid #180771: mitoZFD_ND2-Right-G1397-C
Purpose: Expresses mitoZFD_ND2-Right-G1397-C(DddAtox half) in mammalian cells
Depositing lab: Jin-Soo Kim. Depositing organization: Institute for Basic Science. Publication: Nuclear and mitochondrial DNA editing in human cells with zinc finger deaminases. Lim K, Cho SI, Kim JS. Nat Commun. 2022 Jan 18;13(1):366. doi: 10.1038/s41467-022-27962-0. PubMed 35042880.
Backbone
  Vector backbone: p3s
  Backbone size w/o insert (bp): 5382
  Total vector size (bp): 6411
  Vector type: Mammalian Expression
Growth in bacteria
  Bacterial resistance: Ampicillin, 100 μg/mL
  Growth temperature: 37°C
  Growth strain: DH5alpha
  Copy number: High Copy
Gene/Insert
  Gene/Insert name: mitoZFD for ND2 mutation
  Species: Synthetic
  Insert size (bp): 1029
  Promoter: pCMV
  Cloning method: Gibson Cloning
  Sequencing primers: 5′ CGCAAATGGGCGGTAGGCGTG; 3′ TAGAAGGCACAGTCGAGG
Terms and licenses: Academic/Nonprofit Terms; Industry Terms: Not Available to Industry
How to cite: mitoZFD_ND2-Right-G1397-C was a gift from Jin-Soo Kim (Addgene plasmid # 180771 ; http://n2t.net/addgene:180771 ; RRID:Addgene_180771)
